>Addgene plasmid #162727 | pX330 N-FKBP-Cas9 | depositor full sequence | sequence record 315272 | pX330 N-FKBP-Cas9 sequence 8833 bps
GAGGGCCTATTTCCCATGATTCCTTCATATTTGCATATACGATACAAGGCTGTTAGAGAGATAATTGGAA
TTAATTTGACTGTAAACACAAAGATATTAGTACAAAATACGTGACGTAGAAAGTAATAATTTCTTGGGTA
GTTTGCAGTTTTAAAATTATGTTTTAAAATGGACTATCATATGCTTACCGTAACTTGAAAGTATTTCGAT
TTCTTGGCTTTATATATCTTGTGGAAAGGACGAAACACCGGGTCTTCGAGAAGACCTGTTTTAGAGCTAG
AAATAGCAAGTTAAAATAAGGCTAGTCCGTTATCAACTTGAAAAAGTGGCACCGAGTCGGTGCTTTTTTG
TTTTAGAGCTAGAAATAGCAAGTTAAAATAAGGCTAGTCCGTTTTTAGCGCGTGCGCCAATTCTGCAGAC
AAATGGCTCTAGAGGTACCCGTTACATAACTTACGGTAAATGGCCCGCCTGGCTGACCGCCCAACGACCC
CCGCCCATTGACGTCAATAGTAACGCCAATAGGGACTTTCCATTGACGTCAATGGGTGGAGTATTTACGG
TAAACTGCCCACTTGGCAGTACATCAAGTGTATCATATGCCAAGTACGCCCCCTATTGACGTCAATGACG
GTAAATGGCCCGCCTGGCATTGTGCCCAGTACATGACCTTATGGGACTTTCCTACTTGGCAGTACATCTA
CGTATTAGTCATCGCTATTACCATGGTCGAGGTGAGCCCCACGTTCTGCTTCACTCTCCCCATCTCCCCC
CCCTCCCCACCCCCAATTTTGTATTTATTTATTTTTTAATTATTTTGTGCAGCGATGGGGGCGGGGGGGG
GGGGGGGGCGCGCGCCAGGCGGGGCGGGGCGGGGCGAGGGGCGGGGCGGGGCGAGGCGGAGAGGTGCGGC
GGCAGCCAATCAGAGCGGCGCGCTCCGAAAGTTTCCTTTTATGGCGAGGCGGCGGCGGCGGCGGCCCTAT
AAAAAGCGAAGCGCGCGGCGGGCGGGAGTCGCTGCGACGCTGCCTTCGCCCCGTGCCCCGCTCCGCCGCC
GCCTCGCGCCGCCCGCCCCGGCTCTGACTGACCGCGTTACTCCCACAGGTGAGCGGGCGGGACGGCCCTT
CTCCTCCGGGCTGTAATTAGCTGAGCAAGAGGTAAGGGTTTAAGGGATGGTTGGTTGGTGGGGTATTAAT
GTTTAATTACCTGGAGCACCTGCCTGAAATCACTTTTTTTCAGGTTGGACCGGTGCCACCATGGACTATA
AGGACCACGACGGAGACTACAAGGATCATGATATTGATTACAAAGACGATGACGATAAGATGGCCCCAAA
GAAGAAGCGGAAGGTCGGTATCCACGGAGTCCCAGCAGCCGGATCCGGAGTGCAGGTGGAAACCATCTCC
CCAGGAGACGGGCGCACCTTCCCCAAGCGCGGCCAGACCTGCGTGGTGCACTACACCGGGATGCTTGAAG
ATGGAAAGAAAGTTGATTCCTCCCGGGACAGAAACAAGCCCTTTAAGTTTATGCTAGGCAAGCAGGAGGT
GATCCGAGGCTGGGAAGAAGGGGTTGCCCAGATGAGTGTGGGTCAGAGAGCCAAACTGACTATATCTCCA
GATTATGCCTATGGTGCCACTGGGCACCCAGGCATCATCCCACCACATGCCACTCTCGTCTTCGATGTGG
AGCTTCTAAAACTGGAAGACAAGAAGTACAGCATCGGCCTGGACATCGGCACCAACTCTGTGGGCTGGGC
CGTGATCACCGACGAGTACAAGGTGCCCAGCAAGAAATTCAAGGTGCTGGGCAACACCGACCGGCACAGC
ATCAAGAAGAACCTGATCGGAGCCCTGCTGTTCGACAGCGGCGAAACAGCCGAGGCCACCCGGCTGAAGA
GAACCGCCAGAAGAAGATACACCAGACGGAAGAACCGGATCTGCTATCTGCAAGAGATCTTCAGCAACGA
GATGGCCAAGGTGGACGACAGCTTCTTCCACAGACTGGAAGAGTCCTTCCTGGTGGAAGAGGATAAGAAG
CACGAGCGGCACCCCATCTTCGGCAACATCGTGGACGAGGTGGCCTACCACGAGAAGTACCCCACCATCT
ACCACCTGAGAAAGAAACTGGTGGACAGCACCGACAAGGCCGACCTGCGGCTGATCTATCTGGCCCTGGC
CCACATGATCAAGTTCCGGGGCCACTTCCTGATCGAGGGCGACCTGAACCCCGACAACAGCGACGTGGAC
AAGCTGTTCATCCAGCTGGTGCAGACCTACAACCAGCTGTTCGAGGAAAACCCCATCAACGCCAGCGGCG
TGGACGCCAAGGCCATCCTGTCTGCCAGACTGAGCAAGAGCAGACGGCTGGAAAATCTGATCGCCCAGCT
GCCCGGCGAGAAGAAGAATGGCCTGTTCGGAAACCTGATTGCCCTGAGCCTGGGCCTGACCCCCAACTTC
AAGAGCAACTTCGACCTGGCCGAGGATGCCAAACTGCAGCTGAGCAAGGACACCTACGACGACGACCTGG
ACAACCTGCTGGCCCAGATCGGCGACCAGTACGCCGACCTGTTTCTGGCCGCCAAGAACCTGTCCGACGC
CATCCTGCTGAGCGACATCCTGAGAGTGAACACCGAGATCACCAAGGCCCCCCTGAGCGCCTCTATGATC
AAGAGATACGACGAGCACCACCAGGACCTGACCCTGCTGAAAGCTCTCGTGCGGCAGCAGCTGCCTGAGA
AGTACAAAGAGATTTTCTTCGACCAGAGCAAGAACGGCTACGCCGGCTACATTGACGGCGGAGCCAGCCA
GGAAGAGTTCTACAAGTTCATCAAGCCCATCCTGGAAAAGATGGACGGCACCGAGGAACTGCTCGTGAAG
CTGAACAGAGAGGACCTGCTGCGGAAGCAGCGGACCTTCGACAACGGCAGCATCCCCCACCAGATCCACC
TGGGAGAGCTGCACGCCATTCTGCGGCGGCAGGAAGATTTTTACCCATTCCTGAAGGACAACCGGGAAAA
GATCGAGAAGATCCTGACCTTCCGCATCCCCTACTACGTGGGCCCTCTGGCCAGGGGAAACAGCAGATTC
GCCTGGATGACCAGAAAGAGCGAGGAAACCATCACCCCCTGGAACTTCGAGGAAGTGGTGGACAAGGGCG
CTTCCGCCCAGAGCTTCATCGAGCGGATGACCAACTTCGATAAGAACCTGCCCAACGAGAAGGTGCTGCC
CAAGCACAGCCTGCTGTACGAGTACTTCACCGTGTATAACGAGCTGACCAAAGTGAAATACGTGACCGAG
GGAATGAGAAAGCCCGCCTTCCTGAGCGGCGAGCAGAAAAAGGCCATCGTGGACCTGCTGTTCAAGACCA
ACCGGAAAGTGACCGTGAAGCAGCTGAAAGAGGACTACTTCAAGAAAATCGAGTGCTTCGACTCCGTGGA
AATCTCCGGCGTGGAAGATCGGTTCAACGCCTCCCTGGGCACATACCACGATCTGCTGAAAATTATCAAG
GACAAGGACTTCCTGGACAATGAGGAAAACGAGGACATTCTGGAAGATATCGTGCTGACCCTGACACTGT
TTGAGGACAGAGAGATGATCGAGGAACGGCTGAAAACCTATGCCCACCTGTTCGACGACAAAGTGATGAA
GCAGCTGAAGCGGCGGAGATACACCGGCTGGGGCAGGCTGAGCCGGAAGCTGATCAACGGCATCCGGGAC
AAGCAGTCCGGCAAGACAATCCTGGATTTCCTGAAGTCCGACGGCTTCGCCAACAGAAACTTCATGCAGC
TGATCCACGACGACAGCCTGACCTTTAAAGAGGACATCCAGAAAGCCCAGGTGTCCGGCCAGGGCGATAG
CCTGCACGAGCACATTGCCAATCTGGCCGGCAGCCCCGCCATTAAGAAGGGCATCCTGCAGACAGTGAAG
GTGGTGGACGAGCTCGTGAAAGTGATGGGCCGGCACAAGCCCGAGAACATCGTGATCGAAATGGCCAGAG
AGAACCAGACCACCCAGAAGGGACAGAAGAACAGCCGCGAGAGAATGAAGCGGATCGAAGAGGGCATCAA
AGAGCTGGGCAGCCAGATCCTGAAAGAACACCCCGTGGAAAACACCCAGCTGCAGAACGAGAAGCTGTAC
CTGTACTACCTGCAGAATGGGCGGGATATGTACGTGGACCAGGAACTGGACATCAACCGGCTGTCCGACT
ACGATGTGGACCATATCGTGCCTCAGAGCTTTCTGAAGGACGACTCCATCGACAACAAGGTGCTGACCAG
AAGCGACAAGAACCGGGGCAAGAGCGACAACGTGCCCTCCGAAGAGGTCGTGAAGAAGATGAAGAACTAC
TGGCGGCAGCTGCTGAACGCCAAGCTGATTACCCAGAGAAAGTTCGACAATCTGACCAAGGCCGAGAGAG
GCGGCCTGAGCGAACTGGATAAGGCCGGCTTCATCAAGAGACAGCTGGTGGAAACCCGGCAGATCACAAA
GCACGTGGCACAGATCCTGGACTCCCGGATGAACACTAAGTACGACGAGAATGACAAGCTGATCCGGGAA
GTGAAAGTGATCACCCTGAAGTCCAAGCTGGTGTCCGATTTCCGGAAGGATTTCCAGTTTTACAAAGTGC
GCGAGATCAACAACTACCACCACGCCCACGACGCCTACCTGAACGCCGTCGTGGGAACCGCCCTGATCAA
AAAGTACCCTAAGCTGGAAAGCGAGTTCGTGTACGGCGACTACAAGGTGTACGACGTGCGGAAGATGATC
GCCAAGAGCGAGCAGGAAATCGGCAAGGCTACCGCCAAGTACTTCTTCTACAGCAACATCATGAACTTTT
TCAAGACCGAGATTACCCTGGCCAACGGCGAGATCCGGAAGCGGCCTCTGATCGAGACAAACGGCGAAAC
CGGGGAGATCGTGTGGGATAAGGGCCGGGATTTTGCCACCGTGCGGAAAGTGCTGAGCATGCCCCAAGTG
AATATCGTGAAAAAGACCGAGGTGCAGACAGGCGGCTTCAGCAAAGAGTCTATCCTGCCCAAGAGGAACA
GCGATAAGCTGATCGCCAGAAAGAAGGACTGGGACCCTAAGAAGTACGGCGGCTTCGACAGCCCCACCGT
GGCCTATTCTGTGCTGGTGGTGGCCAAAGTGGAAAAGGGCAAGTCCAAGAAACTGAAGAGTGTGAAAGAG
CTGCTGGGGATCACCATCATGGAAAGAAGCAGCTTCGAGAAGAATCCCATCGACTTTCTGGAAGCCAAGG
GCTACAAAGAAGTGAAAAAGGACCTGATCATCAAGCTGCCTAAGTACTCCCTGTTCGAGCTGGAAAACGG
CCGGAAGAGAATGCTGGCCTCTGCCGGCGAACTGCAGAAGGGAAACGAACTGGCCCTGCCCTCCAAATAT
GTGAACTTCCTGTACCTGGCCAGCCACTATGAGAAGCTGAAGGGCTCCCCCGAGGATAATGAGCAGAAAC
AGCTGTTTGTGGAACAGCACAAGCACTACCTGGACGAGATCATCGAGCAGATCAGCGAGTTCTCCAAGAG
AGTGATCCTGGCCGACGCTAATCTGGACAAAGTGCTGTCCGCCTACAACAAGCACCGGGATAAGCCCATC
AGAGAGCAGGCCGAGAATATCATCCACCTGTTTACCCTGACCAATCTGGGAGCCCCTGCCGCCTTCAAGT
ACTTTGACACCACCATCGACCGGAAGAGGTACACCAGCACCAAAGAGGTGCTGGACGCCACCCTGATCCA
CCAGAGCATCACCGGCCTGTACGAGACACGGATCGACCTGTCTCAGCTGGGAGGCGACAAAAGGCCGGCG
GCCACGAAAAAGGCCGGCCAGGCAAAAAAGAAAAAGTAAGAATTCCTAGAGCTCGCTGATCAGCCTCGAC
TGTGCCTTCTAGTTGCCAGCCATCTGTTGTTTGCCCCTCCCCCGTGCCTTCCTTGACCCTGGAAGGTGCC
ACTCCCACTGTCCTTTCCTAATAAAATGAGGAAATTGCATCGCATTGTCTGAGTAGGTGTCATTCTATTC
TGGGGGGTGGGGTGGGGCAGGACAGCAAGGGGGAGGATTGGGAAGAGAATAGCAGGCATGCTGGGGAGCG
GCCGCAGGAACCCCTAGTGATGGAGTTGGCCACTCCCTCTCTGCGCGCTCGCTCGCTCACTGAGGCCGGG
CGACCAAAGGTCGCCCGACGCCCGGGCTTTGCCCGGGCGGCCTCAGTGAGCGAGCGAGCGCGCAGCTGCC
TGCAGGGGCGCCTGATGCGGTATTTTCTCCTTACGCATCTGTGCGGTATTTCACACCGCATA
[142 nt withheld, positions 6293-6434]
C
[141 nt withheld, positions 6436-6576]
CCTTTGACGTTGGAGTCCACGTTCTTT
[37 nt withheld, positions 6604-6640]
ACCCTATCTCGGGCTATTCTTTTGATTTATAAGGGATTTTGCCGATTTCGGCCTATTGGTTAAAAAATGA
GCTGATTTAACAAAAATTTAACGCGAATTTTAACAAAATATTAACGTTTACAATTTTATGGTGCACTCTC
AGTACAATCTGCTCTGATGCCGCATAGTTAAGCCAGCCCCGACACCCGCCAACACCCGCTGACGCGCCCT
GACGGGCTTGTCTGCTCCCGGCATCCGCTTACAGACAAGCTGTGACCGTCTCCGGGAGCTGCATGTGTCA
GAGGTTTTCACCGTCATCACCGAAACGCGCGAGACGAAAGGGCCTCGTGATACGCCTATTTTTATAGGTT
AATGTCATGATAATAATGGTTTCTTAGACGTCAGGTGGCACTTTTCGGGGAAATGTGCGCGGAACCCCTA
TTTGTTTATTTTTCTAAATACATTCAAATATGTATCCGCTCATGAGACAATAACCCTGATAAATGCTTCA
ATAATATTGAAAAAGGAAGAGTATGAGTATTCAACATTTCCGTGTCGCCCTTATTCCCTTTTTTGCGGCA
TTTTGCCTTCCTGTTTTTGCTCACCCAGAAACGCTGGTGAAAGTAAAAGATGCTGAAGATCAGTTGGGTG
CACGAGTGGGTTACATCGAACTGGATCTCAACAGCGGTAAGATCCTTGAGAGTTTTCGCCCCGAAGAACG
TTTTCCAATGATGAGCACTTTTAAAGTTCTGCTATGTGGCGCGGTATTATCCCGTATTGACGCCGGGCAA
GAGCAACTCGGTCGCCGCATACACTATTCTCAGAATGACTTGGTTGAGTACTCACCAGTCACAGAAAAGC
ATCTTACGGATGGCATGACAGTAAGAGAATTATGCAGTGCTGCCATAACCATGAGTGATAACACTGCGGC
CAACTTACTTCTGACAACGATCGGAGGACCGAAGGAGCTAACCGCTTTTTTGCACAACATGGGGGATCAT
GTAACTCGCCTTGATCGTTGGGAACCGGAGCTGAATGAAGCCATACCAAACGACGAGCGTGACACCACGA
TGCCTGTAGCAATGGCAACAACGTTGCGCAAACTATTAACTGGCGAACTACTTACTCTAGCTTCCCGGCA
ACAATTAATAGACTGGATGGAGGCGGATAAAGTTGCAGGACCACTTCTGCGCTCGGCCCTTCCGGCTGGC
TGGTTTATTGCTGATAAATCTGGAGCCGGTGAGCGTGGAAGCCGCGGTATCATTGCAGCACTGGGGCCAG
ATGGTAAGCCCTCCCGTATCGTAGTTATCTACACGACGGGGAGTCAGGCAACTATGGATGAACGAAATAG
ACAGATCGCTGAGATAGGTGCCTCACTGATTAAGCATTGGTAACTGTCAGACCAAGTTTACTCATATATA
CTTTAGATTGATTTAAAACTTCATTTTTAATTTAAAAGGATCTAGGTGAAGATCCTTTTTGATAATCTCA
TGACCAAAATCCCTTAACGTGAGTTTTCGTTCCACTGAGCGTCAGACCCCGTAGAAAAGATCAAAGGATC
TTCTTGAGATCCTTTTTTTCTGCGCGTAATCTGCTGCTTGCAAACAAAAAAACCACCGCTACCAGCGGTG
GTTTGTTTGCCGGATCAAGAGCTACCAACTCTTTTTCCGAAGGTAACTGGCTTCAGCAGAGCGCAGATAC
CAAATACTGTCCTTCTAGTGTAGCCGTAGTTAGGCCACCACTTCAAGAACTCTGTAGCACCGCCTACATA
CCTCGCTCTGCTAATCCTGTTACCAGTGGCTGCTGCCAGTGGCGATAAGTCGTGTCTTACCGGGTTGGAC
TCAAGACGATAGTTACCGGATAAGGCGCAGCGGTCGGGCTGAACGGGGGGTTCGTGCACACAGCCCAGCT
TGGAGCGAACGACCTACACCGAACTGAGATACCTACAGCGTGAGCTATGAGAAAGCGCCACGCTTCCCGA
AGGGAGAAAGGCGGACAGGTATCCGGTAAGCGGCAGGGTCGGAACAGGAGAGCGCACGAGGGAGCTTCCA
GGGGGAAACGCCTGGTATCTTTATAGTCCTGTCGGGTTTCGCCACCTCTGACTTGAGCGTCGATTTTTGT
GATGCTCGTCAGGGGGGCGGAGCCTATGGAAAAACGCCAGCAACGCGGCCTTTTTACGGTTCCTGGCCTT
TTGCTGGCCTTTTGCTCACATGT
Features (pLannotate 1.2.2; 19 found; start..end, strand, type, name):
      1..241     +  promoter       U6 promoter: RNA polymerase III promoter for human U6 snRNA
    268..343     +  misc_RNA       gRNA scaffold: guide RNA scaffold for the Streptococcus pyogenes CRISPR/Cas9 system
    350..393     +  misc_RNA       gRNA scaffold (fragment): guide RNA scaffold for the Streptococcus pyogenes CRISPR/Cas9 system
    440..725     +  enhancer       CMV enhancer: human cytomegalovirus immediate early enhancer; contains an 18-bp deletion relative to the standard CMV enhancer
    727..1004    +  promoter       chicken β-actin promoter: No description available
   1005..1233    +  intron         hybrid intron: hybrid between chicken β-actin (CBA) and minute virus of mice (MMV) introns (Gray et al., 2011)
   1377..1697    +  CDS            DmrB: F36V mutant of FK506-binding protein FKBP12 binds synthetic ligands that do not bind wild-type FKBP
   1698..3299    +  CDS            Cas9(N): N-terminal portion of Streptococcus pyogenes Cas9 (Zetsche et al., 2015)
   3300..5798    +  CDS            Cas9(C): C-terminal portion of Streptococcus pyogenes Cas9 (Zetsche et al., 2015)
   5799..5846    +  CDS            nucleoplasmin NLS: bipartite nuclear localization signal from nucleoplasmin
   5880..5991    +  polyA_signal   bGH poly(A) signal: bovine growth hormone polyadenylation signal
   6096..6236    +  repeat_region  AAV2 ITR: inverted terminal repeat of adeno-associated virus serotype 2 inverted
   6241..6292    -  misc_feature   bom (fragment): basis of mobility region from pBR322
   6311..6691    +  rep_origin     M13 ori (sequence partly withheld): M13 bacteriophage origin of replication; arrow indicates direction of (+) strand synthesis
   6767..6816    -  misc_feature   bom (fragment): basis of mobility region from pBR322
   6918..6953    -  CDS            rop (fragment): Rop protein, which maintains plasmids at low copy number; rop
   7048..7152    +  promoter       AmpR promoter: bla
   7153..8013    +  CDS            AmpR: β-lactamase; bla; confers resistance to ampicillin, carbenicillin, and related antibiotics
   8184..8772    +  rep_origin     ori: high-copy-number ColE1/pMB1/pBR322/pUC origin of replication
