>Addgene plasmid #162727 | pX330 N-FKBP-Cas9 | addgene full sequence | sequence record 320079 | Addgene NGS Result
GAGGGCCTATTTCCCATGATTCCTTCATATTTGCATATACGATACAAGGCTGTTAGAGAGATAATTGGAA
TTAATTTGACTGTAAACACAAAGATATTAGTACAAAATACGTGACGTAGAAAGTAATAATTTCTTGGGTA
GTTTGCAGTTTTAAAATTATGTTTTAAAATGGACTATCATATGCTTACCGTAACTTGAAAGTATTTCGAT
TTCTTGGCTTTATATATCTTGTGGAAAGGACGAAACACCGGGTCTTCGAGAAGACCTGTTTTAGAGCTAG
AAATAGCAAGTTAAAATAAGGCTAGTCCGTTATCAACTTGAAAAAGTGGCACCGAGTCGGTGCTTTTTTG
TTTTAGAGCTAGAAATAGCAAGTTAAAATAAGGCTAGTCCGTTTTTAGCGCGTGCGCCAATTCTGCAGAC
AAATGGCTCTAGAGGTACCCGTTACATAACTTACGGTAAATGGCCCGCCTGGCTGACCGCCCAACGACCC
CCGCCCATTGACGTCAATAGTAACGCCAATAGGGACTTTCCATTGACGTCAATGGGTGGAGTATTTACGG
TAAACTGCCCACTTGGCAGTACATCAAGTGTATCATATGCCAAGTACGCCCCCTATTGACGTCAATGACG
GTAAATGGCCCGCCTGGCATTGTGCCCAGTACATGACCTTATGGGACTTTCCTACTTGGCAGTACATCTA
CGTATTAGTCATCGCTATTACCATGGTCGAGGTGAGCCCCACGTTCTGCTTCACTCTCCCCATCTCCCCC
CCCTCCCCACCCCCAATTTTGTATTTATTTATTTTTTAATTATTTTGTGCAGCGATGGGGGCGGGGGGGG
GGGGGGGGSGSGCGCCGGGGGGGGGGGGGGGGGGGGGGGGGGGGGGGGGGGGGGGGSGGRGRGGKGSGGS
GGCRGCCAATCAGAGCGGCGCGCTCCGAAAGTTTCCTTTTATGGCGAGGCGGCGGCGGCGGCGGCCCTAT
AAAAAGCGAAGCGCGCGGCGGGCGGGAGTCGCTGCGCGCTGCCTTCGCCCCGTGCCCCGCTCCGCCGCCG
CCTCGCGCCGCCCGCCCCGGCTCTGACTGACCGCGTTACTCCCACAGGTGAGCGGGCGGGACGGCCCTTC
TCCTCCGGGCTGTAATTAGCTGAGCAAGAGGTAAGGGTTTAAGGGATGGTTGGTTGGTGGGGTATTAATG
TTTAATTACCTGGAGCACCTGCCTGAAATCACTTTTTTTCAGGTTGGACCGGTGCCACCATGGACTATAA
GGACCACGACGGAGACTACAAGGATCATGATATTGATTACAAAGACGATGACGATAAGATGGCCCCAAAG
AAGAAGCGGAAGGTCGGTATCCACGGAGTCCCAGCAGCCGGATCCGGAGTGCAGGTGGAAACCATCTCCC
CAGGAGACGGGCGCACCTTCCCCAAGCGCGGCCAGACCTGCGTGGTGCACTACACCGGGATGCTTGAAGA
TGGAAAGAAAGTTGATTCCTCCCGGGACAGAAACAAGCCCTTTAAGTTTATGCTAGGCAAGCAGGAGGTG
ATCCGAGGCTGGGAAGAAGGGGTTGCCCAGATGAGTGTGGGTCAGAGAGCCAAACTGACTATATCTCCAG
ATTATGCCTATGGTGCCACTGGGCACCCAGGCATCATCCCACCACATGCCACTCTCGTCTTCGATGTGGA
GCTTCTAAAACTGGAAGACAAGAAGTACAGCATCGGCCTGGACATCGGCACCAACTCTGTGGGCTGGGCC
GTGATCACCGACGAGTACAAGGTGCCCAGCAAGAAATTCAAGGTGCTGGGCAACACCGACCGGCACAGCA
TCAAGAAGAACCTGATCGGAGCCCTGCTGTTCGACAGCGGCGAAACAGCCGAGGCCACCCGGCTGAAGAG
AACCGCCAGAAGAAGATACACCAGACGGAAGAACCGGATCTGCTATCTGCAAGAGATCTTCAGCAACGAG
ATGGCCAAGGTGGACGACAGCTTCTTCCACAGACTGGAAGAGTCCTTCCTGGTGGAAGAGGATAAGAAGC
ACGAGCGGCACCCCATCTTCGGCAACATCGTGGACGAGGTGGCCTACCACGAGAAGTACCCCACCATCTA
CCACCTGAGAAAGAAACTGGTGGACAGCACCGACAAGGCCGACCTGCGGCTGATCTATCTGGCCCTGGCC
CACATGATCAAGTTCCGGGGCCACTTCCTGATCGAGGGCGACCTGAACCCCGACAACAGCGACGTGGACA
AGCTGTTCATCCAGCTGGTGCAGACCTACAACCAGCTGTTCGAGGAAAACCCCATCAACGCCAGCGGCGT
GGACGCCAAGGCCATCCTGTCTGCCAGACTGAGCAAGAGCAGACGGCTGGAAAATCTGATCGCCCAGCTG
CCCGGCGAGAAGAAGAATGGCCTGTTCGGAAACCTGATTGCCCTGAGCCTGGGCCTGACCCCCAACTTCA
AGAGCAACTTCGACCTGGCCGAGGATGCCAAACTGCAGCTGAGCAAGGACACCTACGACGACGACCTGGA
CAACCTGCTGGCCCAGATCGGCGACCAGTACGCCGACCTGTTTCTGGCCGCCAAGAACCTGTCCGACGCC
ATCCTGCTGAGCGACATCCTGAGAGTGAACACCGAGATCACCAAGGCCCCCCTGAGCGCCTCTATGATCA
AGAGATACGACGAGCACCACCAGGACCTGACCCTGCTGAAAGCTCTCGTGCGGCAGCAGCTGCCTGAGAA
GTACAAAGAGATTTTCTTCGACCAGAGCAAGAACGGCTACGCCGGCTACATTGACGGCGGAGCCAGCCAG
GAAGAGTTCTACAAGTTCATCAAGCCCATCCTGGAAAAGATGGACGGCACCGAGGAACTGCTCGTGAAGC
TGAACAGAGAGGACCTGCTGCGGAAGCAGCGGACCTTCGACAACGGCAGCATCCCCCACCAGATCCACCT
GGGAGAGCTGCACGCCATTCTGCGGCGGCAGGAAGATTTTTACCCATTCCTGAAGGACAACCGGGAAAAG
ATCGAGAAGATCCTGACCTTCCGCATCCCCTACTACGTGGGCCCTCTGGCCAGGGGAAACAGCAGATTCG
CCTGGATGACCAGAAAGAGCGAGGAAACCATCACCCCCTGGAACTTCGAGGAAGTGGTGGACAAGGGCGC
TTCCGCCCAGAGCTTCATCGAGCGGATGACCAACTTCGATAAGAACCTGCCCAACGAGAAGGTGCTGCCC
AAGCACAGCCTGCTGTACGAGTACTTCACCGTGTATAACGAGCTGACCAAAGTGAAATACGTGACCGAGG
GAATGAGAAAGCCCGCCTTCCTGAGCGGCGAGCAGAAAAAGGCCATCGTGGACCTGCTGTTCAAGACCAA
CCGGAAAGTGACCGTGAAGCAGCTGAAAGAGGACTACTTCAAGAAAATCGAGTGCTTCGACTCCGTGGAA
ATCTCCGGCGTGGAAGATCGGTTCAACGCCTCCCTGGGCACATACCACGATCTGCTGAAAATTATCAAGG
ACAAGGACTTCCTGGACAATGAGGAAAACGAGGACATTCTGGAAGATATCGTGCTGACCCTGACACTGTT
TGAGGACAGAGAGATGATCGAGGAACGGCTGAAAACCTATGCCCACCTGTTCGACGACAAAGTGATGAAG
CAGCTGAAGCGGCGGAGATACACCGGCTGGGGCAGGCTGAGCCGGAAGCTGATCAACGGCATCCGGGACA
AGCAGTCCGGCAAGACAATCCTGGATTTCCTGAAGTCCGACGGCTTCGCCAACAGAAACTTCATGCAGCT
GATCCACGACGACAGCCTGACCTTTAAAGAGGACATCCAGAAAGCCCAGGTGTCCGGCCAGGGCGATAGC
CTGCACGAGCACATTGCCAATCTGGCCGGCAGCCCCGCCATTAAGAAGGGCATCCTGCAGACAGTGAAGG
TGGTGGACGAGCTCGTGAAAGTGATGGGCCGGCACAAGCCCGAGAACATCGTGATCGAAATGGCCAGAGA
GAACCAGACCACCCAGAAGGGACAGAAGAACAGCCGCGAGAGAATGAAGCGGATCGAAGAGGGCATCAAA
GAGCTGGGCAGCCAGATCCTGAAAGAACACCCCGTGGAAAACACCCAGCTGCAGAACGAGAAGCTGTACC
TGTACTACCTGCAGAATGGGCGGGATATGTACGTGGACCAGGAACTGGACATCAACCGGCTGTCCGACTA
CGATGTGGACCATATCGTGCCTCAGAGCTTTCTGAAGGACGACTCCATCGACAACAAGGTGCTGACCAGA
AGCGACAAGAACCGGGGCAAGAGCGACAACGTGCCCTCCGAAGAGGTCGTGAAGAAGATGAAGAACTACT
GGCGGCAGCTGCTGAACGCCAAGCTGATTACCCAGAGAAAGTTCGACAATCTGACCAAGGCCGAGAGAGG
CGGCCTGAGCGAACTGGATAAGGCCGGCTTCATCAAGAGACAGCTGGTGGAAACCCGGCAGATCACAAAG
CACGTGGCACAGATCCTGGACTCCCGGATGAACACTAAGTACGACGAGAATGACAAGCTGATCCGGGAAG
TGAAAGTGATCACCCTGAAGTCCAAGCTGGTGTCCGATTTCCGGAAGGATTTCCAGTTTTACAAAGTGCG
CGAGATCAACAACTACCACCACGCCCACGACGCCTACCTGAACGCCGTCGTGGGAACCGCCCTGATCAAA
AAGTACCCTAAGCTGGAAAGCGAGTTCGTGTACGGCGACTACAAGGTGTACGACGTGCGGAAGATGATCG
CCAAGAGCGAGCAGGAAATCGGCAAGGCTACCGCCAAGTACTTCTTCTACAGCAACATCATGAACTTTTT
CAAGACCGAGATTACCCTGGCCAACGGCGAGATCCGGAAGCGGCCTCTGATCGAGACAAACGGCGAAACC
GGGGAGATCGTGTGGGATAAGGGCCGGGATTTTGCCACCGTGCGGAAAGTGCTGAGCATGCCCCAAGTGA
ATATCGTGAAAAAGACCGAGGTGCAGACAGGCGGCTTCAGCAAAGAGTCTATCCTGCCCAAGAGGAACAG
CGATAAGCTGATCGCCAGAAAGAAGGACTGGGACCCTAAGAAGTACGGCGGCTTCGACAGCCCCACCGTG
GCCTATTCTGTGCTGGTGGTGGCCAAAGTGGAAAAGGGCAAGTCCAAGAAACTGAAGAGTGTGAAAGAGC
TGCTGGGGATCACCATCATGGAAAGAAGCAGCTTCGAGAAGAATCCCATCGACTTTCTGGAAGCCAAGGG
CTACAAAGAAGTGAAAAAGGACCTGATCATCAAGCTGCCTAAGTACTCCCTGTTCGAGCTGGAAAACGGC
CGGAAGAGAATGCTGGCCTCTGCCGGCGAACTGCAGAAGGGAAACGAACTGGCCCTGCCCTCCAAATATG
TGAACTTCCTGTACCTGGCCAGCCACTATGAGAAGCTGAAGGGCTCCCCCGAGGATAATGAGCAGAAACA
GCTGTTTGTGGAACAGCACAAGCACTACCTGGACGAGATCATCGAGCAGATCAGCGAGTTCTCCAAGAGA
GTGATCCTGGCCGACGCTAATCTGGACAAAGTGCTGTCCGCCTACAACAAGCACCGGGATAAGCCCATCA
GAGAGCAGGCCGAGAATATCATCCACCTGTTTACCCTGACCAATCTGGGAGCCCCTGCCGCCTTCAAGTA
CTTTGACACCACCATCGACCGGAAGAGGTACACCAGCACCAAAGAGGTGCTGGACGCCACCCTGATCCAC
CAGAGCATCACCGGCCTGTACGAGACACGGATCGACCTGTCTCAGCTGGGAGGCGACAAAAGGCCGGCGG
CCACGAAAAAGGCCGGCCAGGCAAAAAAGAAAAAGTAAGAATTCCTAGAGCTCGCTGATCAGCCTCGACT
GTGCCTTCTAGTTGCCAGCCATCTGTTGTTTGCCCCTCCCCCGTGCCTTCCTTGACCCTGGAAGGTGCCA
CTCCCACTGTCCTTTCCTAATAAAATGAGGAAATTGCATCGCATTGTCTGAGTAGGTGTCATTCTATTCT
GGGGGGTGGGGTGGGGCAGGACAGCAAGGGGGAGGATTGGGAAGAGAATAGCAGGCATGCTGGGGAGCGG
CCGCAGGAACCCCTAGTGATGGAGTTGGCCACTCCCTCTCTGCGCGCTCGCTCGCTCACTGAGGCCGGGC
GACCAAAGGTCGCCCGACGCCCGGGCTTTGCCCGGGCGGCCTCAGTGAGCGAGCGAGCGCGCAGCTGCCT
GCAGGGGCGCCTGATGCGGTATTTTCTCCTTACGCATCTGTGCGGTATTTCACACCGCATA
[95 nt withheld, positions 6292-6386]
T
[46 nt withheld, positions 6388-6433]
C
[141 nt withheld, positions 6435-6575]
CCTTTGACGTTGGAGTCCACGTTCTTT
[37 nt withheld, positions 6603-6639]
ACTCTATCTCGGGCTATTCTTTTGATTTATAAGGGATTTTGCCGATTTCGGTCTATTGGTTAAAAAATGA
GCTGATTTAACAAAAATTTAACGCGAATTTTAACAAAATATTAACGTTTACAATTTTATGGTGCACTCTC
AGTACAATCTGCTCTGATGCCGCATAGTTAAGCCAGCCCCGACACCCGCCAACACCCGCTGACGCGCCCT
GACGGGCTTGTCTGCTCCCGGCATCCGCTTACAGACAAGCTGTGACCGTCTCCGGGAGCTGCATGTGTCA
GAGGTTTTCACCGTCATCACCGAAACGCGCGAGACGAAAGGGCCTCGTGATACGCCTATTTTTATAGGTT
AATGTCATGATAATAATGGTTTCTTAGACGTCAGGTGGCACTTTTCGGGGAAATGTGCGCGGAACCCCTA
TTTGTTTATTTTTCTAAATACATTCAAATATGTATCCGCTCATGAGACAATAACCCTGATAAATGCTTCA
ATAATATTGAAAAAGGAAGAGTATGAGTATTCAACATTTCCGTGTCGCCCTTATTCCCTTTTTTGCGGCA
TTTTGCCTTCCTGTTTTTGCTCACCCAGAAACGCTGGTGAAAGTAAAAGATGCTGAAGATCAGTTGGGTG
CACGAGTGGGTTACATCGAACTGGATCTCAACAGCGGTAAGATCCTTGAGAGTTTTCGCCCCGAAGAACG
TTTTCCAATGATGAGCACTTTTAAAGTTCTGCTATGTGGCGCGGTATTATCCCGTATTGACGCCGGGCAA
GAGCAACTCGGTCGCCGCATACACTATTCTCAGAATGACTTGGTTGAGTACTCACCAGTCACAGAAAAGC
ATCTTACGGATGGCATGACAGTAAGAGAATTATGCAGTGCTGCCATAACCATGAGTGATAACACTGCGGC
CAACTTACTTCTGACAACGATCGGAGGACCGAAGGAGCTAACCGCTTTTTTGCACAACATGGGGGATCAT
GTAACTCGCCTTGATCGTTGGGAACCGGAGCTGAATGAAGCCATACCAAACGACGAGCGTGACACCACGA
TGCCTGTAGCAATGGCAACAACGTTGCGCAAACTATTAACTGGCGAACTACTTACTCTAGCTTCCCGGCA
ACAATTAATAGACTGGATGGAGGCGGATAAAGTTGCAGGACCACTTCTGCGCTCGGCCCTTCCGGCTGGC
TGGTTTATTGCTGATAAATCTGGAGCCGGTGAGCGTGGAAGCCGCGGTATCATTGCAGCACTGGGGCCAG
ATGGTAAGCCCTCCCGTATCGTAGTTATCTACACGACGGGGAGTCAGGCAACTATGGATGAACGAAATAG
ACAGATCGCTGAGATAGGTGCCTCACTGATTAAGCATTGGTAACTGTCAGACCAAGTTTACTCATATATA
CTTTAGATTGATTTAAAACTTCATTTTTAATTTAAAAGGATCTAGGTGAAGATCCTTTTTGATAATCTCA
TGACCAAAATCCCTTAACGTGAGTTTTCGTTCCACTGAGCGTCAGACCCCGTAGAAAAGATCAAAGGATC
TTCTTGAGATCCTTTTTTTCTGCGCGTAATCTGCTGCTTGCAAACAAAAAAACCACCGCTACCAGCGGTG
GTTTGTTTGCCGGATCAAGAGCTACCAACTCTTTTTCCGAAGGTAACTGGCTTCAGCAGAGCGCAGATAC
CAAATACTGTTCTTCTAGTGTAGCCGTAGTTAGGCCACCACTTCAAGAACTCTGTAGCACCGCCTACATA
CCTCGCTCTGCTAATCCTGTTACCAGTGGCTGCTGCCAGTGGCGATAAGTCGTGTCTTACCGGGTTGGAC
TCAAGACGATAGTTACCGGATAAGGCGCAGCGGTCGGGCTGAACGGGGGGTTCGTGCACACAGCCCAGCT
TGGAGCGAACGACCTACACCGAACTGAGATACCTACAGCGTGAGCTATGAGAAAGCGCCACGCTTCCCGA
AGGGAGAAAGGCGGACAGGTATCCGGTAAGCGGCAGGGTCGGAACAGGAGAGCGCACGAGGGAGCTTCCA
GGGGGAAACGCCTGGTATCTTTATAGTCCTGTCGGGTTTCGCCACCTCTGACTTGAGCGTCGATTTTTGT
GATGCTCGTCAGGGGGGCGGAGCCTATGGAAAAACGCCAGCAACGCGGCCTTTTTACGGTTCCTGGCCTT
TTGCTGGCCTTTTGCTCACATGT
Features (pLannotate 1.2.2; 18 found; start..end, strand, type, name):
      1..241     +  promoter       U6 promoter: RNA polymerase III promoter for human U6 snRNA
    268..343     +  misc_RNA       gRNA scaffold: guide RNA scaffold for the Streptococcus pyogenes CRISPR/Cas9 system
    350..393     +  misc_RNA       gRNA scaffold (fragment): guide RNA scaffold for the Streptococcus pyogenes CRISPR/Cas9 system
    440..725     +  enhancer       CMV enhancer: human cytomegalovirus immediate early enhancer; contains an 18-bp deletion relative to the standard CMV enhancer
   1005..1232    +  intron         hybrid intron: hybrid between chicken β-actin (CBA) and minute virus of mice (MMV) introns (Gray et al., 2011)
   1376..1696    +  CDS            DmrB: F36V mutant of FK506-binding protein FKBP12 binds synthetic ligands that do not bind wild-type FKBP
   1697..3298    +  CDS            Cas9(N): N-terminal portion of Streptococcus pyogenes Cas9 (Zetsche et al., 2015)
   3299..5797    +  CDS            Cas9(C): C-terminal portion of Streptococcus pyogenes Cas9 (Zetsche et al., 2015)
   5798..5845    +  CDS            nucleoplasmin NLS: bipartite nuclear localization signal from nucleoplasmin
   5879..5990    +  polyA_signal   bGH poly(A) signal: bovine growth hormone polyadenylation signal
   6095..6235    +  repeat_region  AAV2 ITR: inverted terminal repeat of adeno-associated virus serotype 2 inverted
   6240..6291    -  misc_feature   bom (fragment): basis of mobility region from pBR322
   6310..6765    +  rep_origin     f1 ori (sequence partly withheld): f1 bacteriophage origin of replication; arrow indicates direction of (+) strand synthesis
   6766..6815    -  misc_feature   bom (fragment): basis of mobility region from pBR322
   6917..6952    -  CDS            rop (fragment): Rop protein, which maintains plasmids at low copy number; rop
   7047..7151    +  promoter       AmpR promoter: bla
   7152..8012    +  CDS            AmpR: β-lactamase; bla; confers resistance to ampicillin, carbenicillin, and related antibiotics
   8183..8771    +  rep_origin     ori: high-copy-number ColE1/pMB1/pBR322/pUC origin of replication
