[The description below was written by a language model from this plasmid's Addgene catalogue record and pLannotate feature annotations shown in this document.]
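Description:
pX330 N-FKBP-Cas9 is a mammalian CRISPR expression plasmid built on the pX330-U6-Chimeric_BB-CBh-hSpCas9 backbone, in which the F36V mutant of human FKBP12 (a 321 bp insert added by Gibson cloning) is fused to the N-terminus of Streptococcus pyogenes Cas9. It is propagated in E. coli as a high-copy plasmid through a pUC-type ColE1 origin and selected with ampicillin via the β-lactamase gene. The backbone also carries an f1/M13 phage origin, small annotated remnants of pBR322 bom and rop, and a single AAV2 ITR downstream of the expression cassette. With only one ITR annotated, the record does not support treating it as an AAV packaging vector.

Two expression units are present. A human U6 RNA polymerase III promoter sits upstream of the S. pyogenes guide RNA scaffold; no specific guide is recorded, so this appears to be the usual empty position for a user-supplied spacer. The second unit uses the CBh promoter (CMV enhancer, chicken β-actin promoter and a hybrid CBA/MVM intron) to drive the fusion protein: FKBP F36V followed directly by full-length Cas9 (annotated as contiguous N- and C-terminal portions), a C-terminal nucleoplasmin nuclear localization signal and a bGH polyadenylation signal. The catalogue lists an N-terminal 3xFLAG tag, which is not annotated in either feature table but could lie in the unannotated stretch upstream of FKBP.

FKBP F36V binds synthetic ligands that do not bind wild-type FKBP, giving a chemical handle on the Cas9 protein. The associated publication describes a chemogenetic system showing that Cas9 longevity affects genome editing outcomes. The depositor and sequencing-derived records differ by one nucleotide in length and are otherwise annotated almost identically.
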