Addgene plasmid #162727: pX330 N-FKBP-Cas9
Purpose: Mammalian expression
Depositing lab: Amit Choudhary. Depositing organization: Broad Institute. Publication: Chemogenetic System Demonstrates That Cas9 Longevity Impacts Genome Editing Outcomes. Sreekanth V, Zhou Q, Kokkonda P, Bermudez-Cabrera HC, Lim D, Law BK, Holmes BR, Chaudhary SK, Pergu R, Leger BS, Walker JA, Gifford DK, Sherwood RI, Choudhary A. ACS Cent Sci. 2020 Dec 23;6(12):2228-2237. doi: 10.1021/acscentsci.0c00129. Epub 2020 Nov 18. PubMed 33376784.
Backbone
  Vector backbone: pUC ori vector, pX330-U6-Chimeric_BB-CBh-hSpCas9
  Vector type: Mammalian Expression, CRISPR
Growth in bacteria
  Bacterial resistance: Ampicillin, 100 μg/mL
  Growth temperature: 37°C
  Growth strain: NEB Stable
  Copy number: High Copy
Gene/Insert
  Gene/Insert name: FKBP F36V
  Species: H. sapiens (human)
  Insert size (bp): 321
  Promoter: CBh
  Tag / fusion protein: 3xFLAG (N terminal on insert)
  Cloning method: Gibson Cloning
  Sequencing primers: 5′ agggatggttggttggtggg; 3′ CCAATCCTCCCCCTTGCTGT
Terms and licenses: Academic/Nonprofit Terms; Industry Terms: Not Available to Industry
How to cite: pX330 N-FKBP-Cas9 was a gift from Amit Choudhary (Addgene plasmid # 162727 ; http://n2t.net/addgene:162727 ; RRID:Addgene_162727)
